Addgene plasmid #44767: pFSBC3
Depositing lab: Christopher Marx. Depositing organization: Harvard University. Publication: FREQ-Seq: a rapid, cost-effective, sequencing-based method to determine allele frequencies directly from mixed populations. Chubiz LM, Lee MC, Delaney NF, Marx CJ. PLoS One. 2012;7(10):e47959. doi: 10.1371/journal.pone.0047959. Epub 2012 Oct 31. PubMed 23118913.
Backbone
  Vector backbone: pUC19
Growth in bacteria
  Bacterial resistance: Ampicillin, 100 μg/mL
  Growth temperature: 37°C
  Growth strain: DH10B
  Copy number: High Copy
Gene/Insert
  Gene/Insert name: FREQ-Seq Barcode: GGGTTT
  Species: Synthetic
  Cloning method: Unknown
  Sequencing primers: 5′ pBR322ori-F
Terms and licenses: Academic/Nonprofit Terms; Industry Terms: Not Available to Industry
Depositor comments: These plasmids are used to generate bridging primers with Illumina-compatible barcodes for allele frequency sequencing (FREQ-Seq). Similar to RNA-Seq, the FREQ-Seq method can rapidly determine allele frequencies directly from mixed populations with minimal library preparation.
How to cite: pFSBC3 was a gift from Christopher Marx (Addgene plasmid # 44767 ; http://n2t.net/addgene:44767 ; RRID:Addgene_44767)
