[The description below was written by a language model from this plasmid's Addgene catalogue record and pLannotate feature annotations shown in this document.]
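Description:
pFSBC3 is a small (about 2.4 kb) bacterial plasmid built on the pUC19 backbone and carrying a synthetic insert recorded as a FREQ-Seq barcode, GGGTTT. It is propagated in E. coli at high copy number from the ColE1/pMB1-type pUC origin and selected with ampicillin through the β-lactamase gene (AmpR) driven by its native bla promoter. These two elements are the only intact functional features identified in the annotated sequence. The remaining hits are short fragments of lacI, lacZα, the pBR322 bom region and rop. These look like residual backbone sequence or partial matches rather than working genes, so the plasmid should not be assumed to support blue/white screening or lac-regulated expression.

The barcode insert itself is not annotated in the feature table, and the record gives neither its exact position nor the cloning method. No promoter, reporter or coding sequence is associated with it, because the plasmid is not an expression construct. It serves instead as a DNA template. According to the depositor, plasmids of this series are used to generate bridging primers that carry Illumina-compatible barcodes for FREQ-Seq, a sequencing-based method for measuring allele frequencies directly from mixed populations with minimal library preparation. The name and the specific barcode suggest that pFSBC3 is one member of a set of otherwise similar plasmids, each supplying a different barcode so that multiple samples can be distinguished when sequenced together.
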