Features (pLannotate 1.2.2; 7 found; start..end, strand, type, name):
      1..93      +  CDS            lacI (fragment): lac repressor; lacI; The lac repressor binds to the lac operator to inhibit transcription in E. coli. This inhibition can be relieved by adding lactose or isopropyl-β-D-thiogalactopyranoside (IPTG).
    171..189     -  CDS            lacZα (fragment): LacZα fragment of β-galactosidase; lacZ fragment
    189..268     -  misc_feature   bom (fragment): basis of mobility region from pBR322
    370..405     -  CDS            rop (fragment): Rop protein, which maintains plasmids at low copy number; rop
    500..604     +  promoter       AmpR promoter: bla
    605..1465    +  CDS            AmpR: β-lactamase; bla; confers resistance to ampicillin, carbenicillin, and related antibiotics
   1636..2224    +  rep_origin     ori: high-copy-number ColE1/pMB1/pBR322/pUC origin of replication
>Addgene plasmid #44767 | pFSBC3 | depositor full sequence | sequence record 61375 | pFSBC3 sequence 2406 bps
GCGCCCAATACGCAAACCGCCTCTCCCCGCGCGTTGGCCGATTCATTAATGCAGCTGGCACGACAGGTTT
CCCGACTGGAAAGCGGGCAGTGAGCGCAACGCAATTAAAATGATACGGCGACCACCGAGATCTACACTCT
TTCCCTACACGACGCTCTTCCGATCTGGGTTTGTAAAACGACGGCCAGTTACGCATCTGTGCGGTATTTC
ACACCGCATATGGTGCACTCTCAGTACAATCTGCTCTGATGCCGCATAGTTAAGCCAGCCCCGACACCCG
CCAACACCCGCTGACGCGCCCTGACGGGCTTGTCTGCTCCCGGCATCCGCTTACAGACAAGCTGTGACCG
TCTCCGGGAGCTGCATGTGTCAGAGGTTTTCACCGTCATCACCGAAACGCGCGAGACGAAAGGGCCTCGT
GATACGCCTATTTTTATAGGTTAATGTCATGATAATAATGGTTTCTTAGACGTCAGGTGGCACTTTTCGG
GGAAATGTGCGCGGAACCCCTATTTGTTTATTTTTCTAAATACATTCAAATATGTATCCGCTCATGAGAC
AATAACCCTGATAAATGCTTCAATAATATTGAAAAAGGAAGAGTATGAGTATTCAACATTTCCGTGTCGC
CCTTATTCCCTTTTTTGCGGCATTTTGCCTTCCTGTTTTTGCTCACCCAGAAACGCTGGTGAAAGTAAAA
GATGCTGAAGATCAGTTGGGTGCACGAGTGGGTTACATCGAACTGGATCTCAACAGCGGTAAGATCCTTG
AGAGTTTTCGCCCCGAAGAACGTTTTCCAATGATGAGCACTTTTAAAGTTCTGCTATGTGGCGCGGTATT
ATCCCGTATTGACGCCGGGCAAGAGCAACTCGGTCGCCGCATACACTATTCTCAGAATGACTTGGTTGAG
TACTCACCAGTCACAGAAAAGCATCTTACGGATGGCATGACAGTAAGAGAATTATGCAGTGCTGCCATAA
CCATGAGTGATAACACTGCGGCCAACTTACTTCTGACAACGATCGGAGGACCGAAGGAGCTAACCGCTTT
TTTGCACAACATGGGGGATCATGTAACTCGCCTTGATCGTTGGGAACCGGAGCTGAATGAAGCCATACCA
AACGACGAGCGTGACACCACGATGCCTGTAGCAATGGCAACAACGTTGCGCAAACTATTAACTGGCGAAC
TACTTACTCTAGCTTCCCGGCAACAATTAATAGACTGGATGGAGGCGGATAAAGTTGCAGGACCACTTCT
GCGCTCGGCCCTTCCGGCTGGCTGGTTTATTGCTGATAAATCTGGAGCCGGTGAGCGTGGGTCTCGCGGT
ATCATTGCAGCACTGGGGCCAGATGGTAAGCCCTCCCGTATCGTAGTTATCTACACGACGGGGAGTCAGG
CAACTATGGATGAACGAAATAGACAGATCGCTGAGATAGGTGCCTCACTGATTAAGCATTGGTAACTGTC
AGACCAAGTTTACTCATATATACTTTAGATTGATTTAAAACTTCATTTTTAATTTAAAAGGATCTAGGTG
AAGATCCTTTTTGATAATCTCATGACCAAAATCCCTTAACGTGAGTTTTCGTTCCACTGAGCGTCAGACC
CCGTAGAAAAGATCAAAGGATCTTCTTGAGATCCTTTTTTTCTGCGCGTAATCTGCTGCTTGCAAACAAA
AAAACCACCGCTACCAGCGGTGGTTTGTTTGCCGGATCAAGAGCTACCAACTCTTTTTCCGAAGGTAACT
GGCTTCAGCAGAGCGCAGATACCAAATACTGTTCTTCTAGTGTAGCCGTAGTTAGGCCACCACTTCAAGA
ACTCTGTAGCACCGCCTACATACCTCGCTCTGCTAATCCTGTTACCAGTGGCTGCTGCCAGTGGCGATAA
GTCGTGTCTTACCGGGTTGGACTCAAGACGATAGTTACCGGATAAGGCGCAGCGGTCGGGCTGAACGGGG
GGTTCGTGCACACAGCCCAGCTTGGAGCGAACGACCTACACCGAACTGAGATACCTACAGCGTGAGCTAT
GAGAAAGCGCCACGCTTCCCGAAGGGAGAAAGGCGGACAGGTATCCGGTAAGCGGCAGGGTCGGAACAGG
AGAGCGCACGAGGGAGCTTCCAGGGGGAAACGCCTGGTATCTTTATAGTCCTGTCGGGTTTCGCCACCTC
TGACTTGAGCGTCGATTTTTGTGATGCTCGTCAGGGGGGCGGAGCCTATGGAAAAACGCCAGCAACGCGG
CCTTTTTACGGTTCCTGGCCTTTTGCTGGCCTTTTGCTCACATGTTCTTTCCTGCGTTATCCCCTGATTC
TGTGGATAACCGTATTACCGCCTTTGAGTGAGCTGATACCGCTCGCCGCAGCCGAACGACCGAGCGCAGC
GAGTCAGTGAGCGAGGAAGCGGAAGA
