>Addgene plasmid #44767 | pFSBC3 | addgene partial sequence | sequence record 63005 | pBR322ori-F 5'-GGGAAACGCCTGGTATCTTT-3'
TTTTTGTGATGCTCGTCAGGGGGGCGGAGCCTATGGAAAAACGCCAGCAACGCGGCCTTTTTACGGTTCC
TGGCCTTTTGCTGGCCTTTTGCTCACATGTTCTTTCCTGCGTTATCCCCTGATTCTGTGGATAACCGTAT
TACCGCCTTTGAGTGAGCTGATACCGCTCGCCGCAGCCGAACGACCGAGCGCAGCGAGTCAGTGAGCGAG
GAAGCGGAAGAGCGCCCAATACGCAAACCGCCTCTCCCCGCGCGTTGGCCGATTCATTAATGCAGCTGGC
ACGACAGGTTTCCCGACTGGAAAGCGGGCAGTGAGCGCAACGCAATTAAAATGATACGGCGACCACCGAG
ATCTACACTCTTTCCCTACACGACGCTCTTCCGATCTGGGTTTGTAAAACGACGGCCAGTTACGCATCTG
TGCGGTATTTCACACCGCATATGGTGCACTCTCAGTACAATCTGCTCTGATGCCGCATAGTTAAGCCAGC
CCCGACACCCGCCAACACCCGCTGACGCGCCCTGACGGGCTTGTCTGCTCCCGGCATCCGCTTACAGACA
AGCTGTGACCGTCTCCGGGAGCTGCATGTGTCAGAGGTTTTCACCGTCATCACCGAAACGCGCGAGACGA
AAGGGCCTCGTGATACGCCTATTTTTATAGGTTAATGTCATGATAATAATGGTTTCTTAGACGTCAGGTG
GCACTTTTCGGGGAAATGTGCGCGGAACCCCTATTTGTTTATTTTTCTAAATACATTCAAATATGTATCC
GCTCATGAGACAATAACCCTGATAAATGCTTCAATAAT
